Addgene plasmid #18979: pcDNA4/HisMaxB-YAP1-S61A
Depositing lab: Marius Sudol. Depositing organization: Geisinger Health Center. Publication: Mst2 and Lats kinases regulate apoptotic function of Yes kinase-associated protein (YAP). Oka T, Mazack V, Sudol M. J Biol Chem. 2008 Oct 10;283(41):27534-27546. doi: 10.1074/jbc.M804380200. Epub 2008 Jul 17. PubMed 18640976.
Backbone
  Vector backbone: pcDNA4/HisMaxB
  Backbone manufacturer: Invitrogen
  Backbone size w/o insert (bp): 5300
  Vector type: Mammalian Expression
  Selectable markers: Zeocin
Growth in bacteria
  Bacterial resistance: Ampicillin, 100 μg/mL
  Growth temperature: 37°C
  Growth strain: DH5alpha
  Copy number: High Copy
Gene/Insert
  Gene/Insert name: Yes-kinase associated protein S61A mutant (alt names: YAP1, YAP65; YAP1 isoform, mutant)
  Species: H. sapiens (human)
  Insert size (bp): 1365
  Mutation: Serine 61 changed to Alanine
  GenBank ID: NM_006106
  Entrez Gene: YAP1 (a.k.a. COB1, YAP, YAP-1, YAP2, YAP65, YKI)
  Tag / fusion protein: His (N terminal on backbone)
  Cloning method: Restriction Enzyme; 5′ cloning site KpnI (unknown if destroyed); 3′ cloning site XbaI (unknown if destroyed)
  Sequencing primers: 5′ T7; 3′ BGHR
Terms and licenses: Academic/Nonprofit Terms; Industry Terms: Not Available to Industry
How to cite: pcDNA4/HisMaxB-YAP1-S61A was a gift from Marius Sudol (Addgene plasmid # 18979 ; http://n2t.net/addgene:18979 ; RRID:Addgene_18979)
