[The description below was written by a language model from this plasmid's Addgene catalogue record.]
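Description:
pcDNA4/HisMaxB-YAP1-S61A is a mammalian expression plasmid built on the commercial pcDNA4/HisMaxB backbone (about 5.3 kb without insert). It is propagated in E. coli as a high-copy plasmid under ampicillin selection, and it carries a Zeocin marker that allows selection of transfected mammalian cells, including derivation of stable lines. The record does not include a feature table and does not explicitly name the promoter. The listed sequencing primers (T7 forward and BGH reverse) indicate that the insert sits between a T7 priming site and a bovine growth hormone polyadenylation region, the usual layout of the pcDNA family of expression vectors.

The payload is a 1365 bp human YAP1 (Yes kinase-associated protein, also called YAP65) coding sequence, described as the YAP1 isoform, cloned by restriction digestion between KpnI at the 5′ end and XbaI at the 3′ end. It carries a point mutation changing serine 61 to alanine, which removes a potential phosphoacceptor residue. The backbone supplies an N-terminal polyhistidine tag, so the protein is expressed as a His-tagged fusion suitable for detection or metal-affinity purification.

The associated study concerns regulation of YAP's apoptotic function by the Mst2 and Lats kinases. This suggests the construct serves as a phosphorylation-site mutant for comparison with wild-type YAP1 and other serine-to-alanine variants, to test how individual sites contribute to kinase-dependent control of YAP activity in transfected mammalian cells.
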