>Addgene plasmid #18979 | pcDNA4/HisMaxB-YAP1-S61A | addgene partial sequence | sequence record 24923 | T7 5'-TAATACGACTCACTATAGGG-3'
TACGTTTACTTAAGCTTAGCGCAGAGGCTTGGGGCAGCCGAGCGGCAGCCAGGCCCCGGCCCGGGNCTCG
GTTCCAGAAGGGAGAGGAGCCCGCCAAGGCGCGCAAGAGAGCGGGCTGCCTCGCAGTCCGAGCCGGAGAG
GGAGCGCGAGCCGCGCCGGCCCCGGACGGCCTCCGAAACCATGGGGGGTTCTCATCATCATCATCATCAT
GGTATGGCTAGCATGACTGGTGGACAGCAAATGGGTCGGGATCTGTACGACGATGACGATAAGGTACCTA
AGGATCCCGGGCAGCAGCCGCCGCCTCAACCGGCCCCCCAGGGCCAAGGGCAGCCGCCTTCGCAGCCCCC
GCAGGGGCAGGGCCCGCCGTCCGGACCCGGGCAACCGGCACCCGCGGCGACCCAGGCGGCGCCGCAGGCA
CCCCCCGCCGGGCATCAGATCGTGCACGTCCGCGGGGACGCGGAGACCGACCTGGAGGCGCTCTTCAACG
CCGTCATGAACCCCAAGACGGCCAACGTGCCCCAGACCGTGCCCATGAGGCTCCGGAAGCTGCCCGACTC
CTTCTTCAAGCCGCCGGAGCCCAAATCCCACTCCCGACAGGCCAGTACTGATGCAGGCACTGCAGGAGCC
CTGACTCCACAGCATGTTCGAGCTCATTCCTCTCCAGCTTCTCTGCAGTTGGGAGCTGTTTCTTCTGNGA
NACTNACTCNCACTGGATTAATATTTTTTTGGCCANAANTTANACCAAANTTTAATATTTTTNAAANTTT
TTTTTTGAATACTTGNTANTTTNTTTTNCACAGGTTGGAAATGCAANTTNNTTTGTTCAAANTTTNTAA
